Addgene plasmid #59148: pENTR-JNKKTRmRuby2
Purpose: ORF encoding JNK KTR mRuby2 flanked by Gateway sequences
Depositing lab: Markus Covert. Depositing organization: Stanford University. Publication: High-sensitivity measurements of multiple kinase activities in live single cells. Regot S, Hughey JJ, Bajar BT, Carrasco S, Covert MW. Cell. 2014 Jun 19;157(7):1724-34. doi: 10.1016/j.cell.2014.04.039. PubMed 24949979.
Backbone
  Vector backbone: pENTR
Growth in bacteria
  Bacterial resistance: Kanamycin, 50 μg/mL
  Growth temperature: 37°C
  Growth strain: DH5alpha
  Copy number: Unknown
Gene/Insert
  Gene/Insert name: JNK Kinase Translocation Reporter
  Species: H. sapiens (human), M. musculus (mouse)
  Entrez Gene: MAPK8 (a.k.a. JNK, JNK-46, JNK1, JNK1A2, JNK21B1/2, PRKM8, SAPK1, SAPK1c)
  Tag / fusion protein: mRuby2 (C terminal on insert)
  Cloning method: Gibson Cloning
  Sequencing primers: 5′ CCTTTTTGCGTTTCTACA
Terms and licenses: Academic/Nonprofit Terms; Industry Terms: Not Available to Industry
How to cite: pENTR-JNKKTRmRuby2 was a gift from Markus Covert (Addgene plasmid # 59148 ; http://n2t.net/addgene:59148 ; RRID:Addgene_59148)
