[The description below was written by a language model from this plasmid's Addgene catalogue record and pLannotate feature annotations shown in this document.]
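Description:
pENTR-JNKKTRmRuby2 is a 3,250 bp Gateway entry clone built on a pENTR backbone. It carries a promoterless open reading frame for a JNK kinase translocation reporter (KTR) fused to the red fluorescent protein mRuby2. It is propagated in E. coli through a high-copy ColE1/pUC-type origin and selected with kanamycin through an aph(3')-Ia resistance gene. A very short annotated RSF origin fragment is probably just a partial sequence match rather than a second functional replicon. The rrnB T1 and T2 terminators sit upstream of the cloning region, where they insulate the insert from read-through transcription originating in the backbone.

The payload lies between attL1 and attL2, the recombination sites used in the Gateway LR reaction. After a small multiple cloning site comes a short sensor segment that the annotation recognises as a fragment of human JUN, a JNK substrate. This is followed directly by mRuby2 as a C-terminal fusion. The catalogue links the insert to MAPK8 (JNK1), which is the kinase being reported on rather than the encoded protein. In general, KTRs convert phosphorylation of a substrate-derived peptide into a shift of the fluorescent protein between nucleus and cytoplasm, so kinase activity can be read out by imaging in single living cells. The feature table does not separately annotate any localisation signals within the sensor.

No eukaryotic promoter or polyadenylation signal is annotated, so the plasmid is not an expression construct in itself. It serves as a donor for moving the JNK KTR-mRuby2 ORF by LR recombination into a destination vector of choice, such as a mammalian expression or viral vector. The red fluorophore suits it to being combined with reporters of other colours.
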