Features (pLannotate 1.2.2; 10 found; start..end, strand, type, name):
      1..46      +  rep_origin     RSF ori (fragment): Plasmids containing the RSF 1030 origin of replication can be propagated in E. coli cells that contain additional plasmids with compatible origins.
    106..149     -  terminator     rrnB T1 terminator: Escherichia coli rrnB; transcription terminator T1 from the E. coli rrnB gene
    281..308     +  terminator     rrnB T2 terminator: transcription terminator T2 from the E. coli rrnB gene
    358..457     +  protein_bind   attL1: mutant version of attL; recombination site for the Gateway® LR reaction LR Clonase™
    486..538     +  misc_feature   MCS: multiple cloning site
    559..738     +  CDS            JUN (fragment): JUN_HUMAN - Experimental evidence at protein level: Swiss-Prot protein existence level 1. Transcription factor that recognizes and binds to the enhancer heptamer motif 5'-TGA[CG]TCA-3' (PubMed:10995748, PubMed:22083952). Promotes activity of NR5A1 when phosphorylated by HIPK3 leading to increased steroidogenic gene expression upon cAMP signaling pathway stimulation (PubMed:17210646). Involved in activated KRAS-mediated transcriptional activation of USP28 in colorectal cancer (CRC) cells (PubMed:24623306). Binds to the USP28 promoter in colorectal cancer (CRC) cells (PubMed:24623306). From Homo
    745..1452    +  CDS            mRuby2: mRuby2 is a basic (constitutively fluorescent) red fluorescent protein published in 2012, derived from Entacmaea quadricolor. It has moderate acid sensitivity.
   1479..1578    -  protein_bind   attL2: mutant version of attL; recombination site for the Gateway® LR reaction LR Clonase™
   1701..2510    +  CDS            KanR: aminoglycoside phosphotransferase; aph(3')-Ia; confers resistance to kanamycin in bacteria or G418 (Geneticin®) in eukaryotes
   2600..3188    +  rep_origin     ori: high-copy-number ColE1/pMB1/pBR322/pUC origin of replication
>Addgene plasmid #59148 | pENTR-JNKKTRmRuby2 | depositor full sequence | sequence record 91626 | pENTR-JNKKTRmRuby2 sequence 3250 bps
CTTTCCTGCGTTATCCCCTGATTCTGTGGATAACCGTATTACCGCTAGCATGGATCTCGGGGACGTCTAA
CTACTAAGCGAGAGTAGGGAACTGCCAGGCATCAAATAAAACGAAAGGCTCAGTCGGAAGACTGGGCCTT
TCGTTTTATCTGTTGTTTGTCGGTGAACGCTCTCCTGAGTAGGACAAATCCGCCGGGAGCGGATTTGAAC
GTTGTGAAGCAACGGCCCGGAGGGTGGCGGGCAGGACGCCCGCCATAAACTGCCAGGCATCAAACTAAGC
AGAAGGCCATCCTGACGGATGGCCTTTTTGCGTTTCTACAAACTCTTCCTGTTAGTTAGTTACTTAAGCT
CGGGCCCCAAATAATGATTTTATTTTGACTGATAGTGACCTGTTCGTTGCAACAAATTGATAAGCAATGC
TTTTTTATAATGCCAACTTTGTACAAAAAAGCAGGCTTTAAAGGAACCAATTCAGTCGACTGGATCTCGA
GCTCAAGCTTCGAATTCTGCAGTCGACGGTACCGCGGGCCCGGGATCCACCGGCCGGTCGCCACCATGAG
TAACCCTAAGATCCTAAAACAGAGCATGACCTTGAACCTGGCCGACCCGGTGGGCAGTCTGAAGCCGCAC
CTCCGCGCCAAGCGCTCGGCCGGTCTCAACGAAGACGAGTCGCCATCTAAGAAGCTGGCGTCGCCGGAGG
TGTCGTCAAGGCTGGAGCGCCTGACCCTCCAGTCCAGCACTAGTGTGTCTAAGGGCGAAGAGCTGATCAA
GGAAAATATGCGTATGAAGGTGGTCATGGAAGGTTCGGTCAACGGCCACCAATTCAAATGCACAGGTGAA
GGAGAAGGCAATCCGTACATGGGAACTCAAACCATGAGGATCAAAGTCATCGAGGGAGGACCCCTGCCAT
TTGCCTTTGACATTCTTGCCACGTCGTTCATGTATGGCAGCCGTACTTTTATCAAGTACCCGAAAGGCAT
TCCTGATTTCTTTAAACAGTCCTTTCCTGAGGGTTTTACTTGGGAAAGAGTTACGAGATACGAAGATGGT
GGAGTCGTCACCGTCATGCAGGACACCAGCCTTGAGGATGGCTGTCTCGTTTACCACGTCCAAGTCAGAG
GGGTAAACTTTCCCTCCAATGGTCCCGTGATGCAGAAGAAGACCAAGGGTTGGGAGCCTAATACAGAGAT
GATGTATCCAGCAGATGGTGGTCTGAGGGGATACACTCATATGGCACTGAAAGTTGATGGTGGTGGCCAT
CTGTCTTGCTCTTTCGTAACAACTTACAGGTCAAAAAAGACCGTCGGGAACATCAAGATGCCCGGTATCC
ATGCCGTTGATCACCGCCTGGAAAGGTTAGAGGAAAGTGACAATGAAATGTTCGTAGTACAACGCGAACA
CGCAGTTGCCAAGTTCGCCGGGCTTGGTGGTGGGATGGACGAGCTGTACAAGTAAGCGGCCGCACTCGAG
ATATCTAGACCCAGCTTTCTTGTACAAAGTTGGCATTATAAGAAAGCATTGCTTATCAATTTGTTGCAAC
GAACAGGTCACTATCAGTCAAAATAAAATCATTATTTGCCATCCAGCTGCAGCTCTGGCCCGTGTCTCAA
AATCTCTGATGTTACATTGCACAAGATAAAAATATATCATCATGAACAATAAAACTGTCTGCTTACATAA
ACAGTAATACAAGGGGTGTTATGAGCCATATTCAACGGGAAACGTCGAGGCCGCGATTAAATTCCAACAT
GGATGCTGATTTATATGGGTATAAATGGGCTCGCGATAATGTCGGGCAATCAGGTGCGACAATCTATCGC
TTGTATGGGAAGCCCGATGCGCCAGAGTTGTTTCTGAAACATGGCAAAGGTAGCGTTGCCAATGATGTTA
CAGATGAGATGGTCAGACTAAACTGGCTGACGGAATTTATGCCTCTTCCGACCATCAAGCATTTTATCCG
TACTCCTGATGATGCATGGTTACTCACCACTGCGATCCCCGGAAAAACAGCATTCCAGGTATTAGAAGAA
TATCCTGATTCAGGTGAAAATATTGTTGATGCGCTGGCAGTGTCCCTGCGCCGGTTGCATTCGATTCCTG
TTTGTAATTGTCCTTTTAACAGCGATCGCGTATTTCGTCTCGCTCAGGCGCAATCACGAATGAATAACGG
TTTGGTTGATGCGAGTGATTTTGATGACGAGCGTAATGGCTGGCCTGTTGAACAAGTCTGGAAAGAAATG
CATAAACTTTTGCCATTCTCACCGGATTCAGTCGTCACTCATGGTGATTTCTCACTTGATAACCTTATTT
TTGACGAGGGGAAATTAATAGGTTGTATTGATGTTGGACGAGTCGGAATCGCAGACCGATACCAGGATCT
TGCCATCCTATGGAACTGCCTCGGTGAGTTTTCTCCTTCATTACAGAAACGGCTTTTTCAAAAATATGGT
ATTGATAATCCTGATATGAATAAATTGCAGTTTCATTTGATGCTCGATGAGTTTTTCTAATCAGAATTGG
TTAATTGGTTGTAACATTATTCAGATTGGGCCCCGTTCCACTGAGCGTCAGACCCGGTAGAAAAGATCAA
AGGATCTTCTTGAGATCCTTTTTTTCTGCGCGTAATCTGCTGCTTGCAAACAAAAAAACCACCGCTACCA
GCGGTGGTTTGTTTGCCGGATCAAGAGCTACCAACTCTTTTTCCGAAGGTAACTGGCTTCAGCAGAGCGC
AGATACCAAATACTGTTCTTCTAGTGTAGCCGTAGTTAGGCCACCACTTCAAGAACTCTGTAGCACCGCC
TACATACCTCGCTCTGCTAATCCTGTTACCAGTGGCTGCTGCCAGTGGCGATAAGTCGTGTCTTACCGGG
TTGGACTCAAGACGATAGTTACCGGATAAGGCGCAGCGGTCGGGCTGAACGGGGGGTTCGTGCACACAGC
CCAGCTTGGAGCGAACGACCTACACCGAACTGAGATACCTACAGCGTGAGCTATGAGAAAGCGCCACGCT
TCCCGAAGGGAGAAAGGCGGACAGGTATCCGGTAAGCGGCAGGGTCGGAACAGGAGAGCGCACGAGGGAG
CTTCCAGGGGGAAACGCCTGGTATCTTTATAGTCCTGTCGGGTTTCGCCACCTCTGACTTGAGCGTCGAT
TTTTGTGATGCTCGTCAGGGGGGCGGAGCCTATGGAAAAACGCCAGCAACGCGGCCTTTTTACGGTTCCT
GGCCTTTTGCTGGCCTTTTGCTCACATGTT
