>Addgene plasmid #59148 | pENTR-JNKKTRmRuby2 | addgene partial sequence | sequence record 95660 | pENTR-F 5'-CTACAAACTCTTCCTGTTAGTTAG-3'
CCAAATAATGATTTTATTTTGACTGATAGTGACCTGTTCGTTGCAACAAATTGATAAGCAATGCTTTTTT
ATAATGCCAACTTTGTACAAAAAAGCAGGCTTTAAAGGAACCAATTCAGTCGACTGGATCTCGAGCTCAA
GCTTCGAATTCTGCAGTCGACGGTACCGCGGGCCCGGGATCCACCGGCCGGTCGCCACCATGAGTAACCC
TAAGATCCTAAAACAGAGCATGACCTTGAACCTGGCCGACCCGGTGGGCAGTCTGAAGCCGCACCTCCGC
GCCAAGCGCTCGGCCGGTCTCAACGAAGACGAGTCGCCATCTAAGAAGCTGGCGTCGCCGGAGGTGTCGT
CAAGGCTGGAGCGCCTGACCCTCCAGTCCAGCACTAGTGTGTCTAAGGGCGAAGAGCTGATCAAGGAAAA
TATGCGTATGAAGGTGGTCATGGAAGGTTCGGTCAACGGCCACCAATTCAAATGCACAGGTGAAGGAGAA
GGCAATCCGTACATGGGAACTCAAACCATGAGGATCAAAGTCATCGAGGGAGGACCCCTGCCATTTGCCT
TTGACATTCTTGCCACGTCGTTCATGTATGGCAGCCGTACTTTTATCAAGTACCCGAAAGGCATTCCTGA
TTTCTTTAAACAGTCCTTTCCTGAGGGTTTTACTTGGGAAAGAGTTACGAGATACGAAGATGGTGGAGTC
GTCACCGTCATGCAGGACACCAGCCTTGAGGATGGCTGTCTCGTTTACCACGTCCAAGTCAGAGGGGTAA
ACTTTCCCTCCAATGGTCCCGTGATGCAGAAGAAGACCAAGGGTTGGGAGCCTAATACAGAGATGATGTA
TCCAGCA
