>Addgene plasmid #59148 | pENTR-JNKKTRmRuby2 | addgene partial sequence | sequence record 95662 | Kan-R 5'-ATCGCGAGCCCATTTATACC-3'
TGTTGGAATTTAATCGCGGCCTCGACGTTTCCCGTTGAATATGGCTCATAACACCCCTTGTATTACTGTT
TATGTAAGCAGACAGTTTTATTGTTCATGATGATATATTTTTATCTTGTGCAATGTAACATCAGAGATTT
TGAGACACGGGCCAGAGCTGCAGCTGGATGGCAAATAATGATTTTATTTTGACTGATAGTGACCTGTTCG
TTGCAACAAATTGATAAGCAATGCTTTCTTATAATGCCAACTTTGTACAAGAAAGCTGGGTCTAGATATC
TCGAGTGCGGCCGCTTACTTGTACAGCTCGTCCATCCCACCACCAAGCCCGGCGAACTTGGCAACTGCGT
GTTCGCGTTGTACTACGAACATTTCATTGTCACTTTCCTCTAACCTTTCCAGGCGGTGATCAACGGCATG
GATACCGGGCATCTTGATGTTCCCGACGGTCTTTTTTGACCTGTAAGTTGTTACGAAAGAGCAAGACAGA
TGGCCACCACCATCAACTTTCAGTGCCATATGAGTGTATCCCCTCAGACCACCATCTGCTGGATACATCA
TCTCTGTATTAGGCTCCCAACCCTTGGTCTTCTTCTGCATCACGGGACCATTGGAGGGAAAGTTTACCCC
TCTGACTTGGACGTGGTAAACGAGACAGCCATCCTCAAGGCTGGTGTCCTGCATGACGGTGACGACTCCA
CCATCTTCGTATCTCGTAACTCTTTCCCAAGTAAAACCCTCAG
